Addgene plasmid #107827: pHBS976 TDP43 RRM-GFP N345K
Purpose: To test the effect of sequence on TDP43 droplet properties
Depositing lab: Rajat Rohatgi. Depositing organization: Stanford University.
Backbone
  Vector backbone: pCS2-Dest
  Vector type: Mammalian Expression
Growth in bacteria
  Bacterial resistance: Ampicillin, 100 μg/mL
  Growth temperature: 37°C
  Growth strain: DH5alpha
  Copy number: High Copy
Gene/Insert
  Gene/Insert name: TARDBP mutant
  Species: H. sapiens (human)
  Mutation: N345K mutation in LLPS reporter
  Entrez Gene: TARDBP (a.k.a. ALS10, TDP-43)
  Cloning method: Gibson Cloning
Terms and licenses: Academic/Nonprofit Terms; Industry Terms: Not Available to Industry
How to cite: pHBS976 TDP43 RRM-GFP N345K was a gift from Rajat Rohatgi (Addgene plasmid # 107827 ; http://n2t.net/addgene:107827 ; RRID:Addgene_107827)
