[The description below was written by a language model from this plasmid's Addgene catalogue record and pLannotate feature annotations shown in this document.]
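Description:
pHBS976 TDP43 RRM-GFP N345K is a mammalian expression plasmid built on the pCS2-Dest backbone. It carries a mutant human TARDBP (TDP-43) reporter used to test how protein sequence affects the properties of TDP-43 droplets formed by liquid-liquid phase separation. It is propagated in E. coli as a high-copy plasmid through a ColE1/pUC-type origin and selected with ampicillin via the β-lactamase gene. An f1 origin and remnants of lac/lacZα cloning sequences are also present in the backbone.

The expression cassette is driven by the simian CMV IE94 enhancer/promoter, which sits just upstream of the insert on the circular map, and it ends at an SV40 polyadenylation signal. An SP6 promoter lies between the CMV element and the insert, which in pCS2-type vectors allows in vitro transcription of sense RNA. T7 (a fragment) and T3 promoters lie downstream in the opposite orientation. The insert is flanked by attB1 and attB2 Gateway sites, although the record lists Gibson assembly as the cloning method.

Within the attB sites, the annotation detects an N-terminal TDP-43 segment of about 300 bp. The software matched it to the Xenopus orthologue, but the catalogue gives the species as human. This segment is followed directly by superfolder GFP. A further stretch of roughly 480 bp between GFP and attB2 is unannotated. From the construct name, GFP appears to replace the RRM domains, and the unannotated stretch may encode the C-terminal region containing N345K, but the record does not state this explicitly. The sequencing-derived and depositor sequence records agree closely in layout and differ by only two nucleotides in length.
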