Features (pLannotate 1.2.2; 17 found; start..end, strand, type, name):
     35..53      +  promoter       SP6 promoter: promoter for bacteriophage SP6 RNA polymerase
    108..132     +  protein_bind   attB1: mutant version of attB; recombination site for the Gateway® BP reaction BP Clonase™
    478..1179    +  CDS            Superfolder GFP: Superfolder GFP is a basic (constitutively fluorescent) green fluorescent protein published in 2005, derived from Aequorea victoria. It is reported to be a very rapidly-maturing weak dimer.
   1660..1684    -  protein_bind   attB2: mutant version of attB; recombination site for the Gateway® BP reaction BP Clonase™
   1707..1724    -  promoter       T7 promoter (fragment): promoter for bacteriophage T7 RNA polymerase
   1729..1863    -  polyA_signal   SV40 poly(A) signal: SV40 polyadenylation signal
   1976..1994    -  promoter       T3 promoter: promoter for bacteriophage T3 RNA polymerase
   2039..2055    -  protein_bind   lac operator: The lac repressor binds to the lac operator to inhibit transcription in E. coli. This inhibition can be relieved by adding lactose or isopropyl-β-D-thiogalactopyranoside (IPTG). lac repressor encoded by lacI
   2063..2093    -  promoter       lac promoter: promoter for the E. coli lac operon
   2108..2129    -  protein_bind   CAP binding site: CAP binding activates transcription in the presence of cAMP. E. coli catabolite activator protein
   2142..2234    -  CDS            lacI (fragment): lac repressor; lacI; The lac repressor binds to the lac operator to inhibit transcription in E. coli. This inhibition can be relieved by adding lactose or isopropyl-β-D-thiogalactopyranoside (IPTG).
   2417..3005    -  rep_origin     ori: high-copy-number ColE1/pMB1/pBR322/pUC origin of replication
   3176..4036    -  CDS            AmpR: β-lactamase; bla; confers resistance to ampicillin, carbenicillin, and related antibiotics
   4037..4141    -  promoter       AmpR promoter: bla
   4194..4622    -  rep_origin     f1 ori (sequence partly withheld): f1 bacteriophage origin of replication; arrow indicates direction of (+) strand synthesis
   4627..4693    -  CDS            lacZα (fragment): LacZα fragment of β-galactosidase; lacZ fragment
   4696..5680    +  promoter       CMV IE94 promoter: enhancer/promoter region of simian cytomegalovirus major immediate early transcription unit IE94
>Addgene plasmid #107827 | pHBS976 TDP43 RRM-GFP N345K | depositor full sequence | sequence record 203582 | pHBS976 TDP43 RRM-GFP N345K sequence 5680 bps
CGCCATTCTGCCTGGGGACGTCGGAGCAAGCTTGATTTAGGTGACACTATAGAATACAAGCTACTTGTTC
TTTTTGCAGGATCCCATCGATTCGAATTCAAGGATCAACAAGTTTGTACAAAAAAGCAGGCTGGCGCCGG
TACCACCGGTGCCACCATGGGATCCATGTCTGAATATATTCGGGTAACCGAAGATGAGAACGATGAGCCC
ATTGAAATACCATCGGAAGACGATGGGACGGTGCTGCTCTCCACGGTTACAGCCCAGTTTCCAGGGGCGT
GTGGGCTTCGCTACAGGAATCCAGTGTCTCAGTGTATGAGAGGTGTCCGGCTGGTAGAAGGAATTCTGCA
TGCCCCAGATGCTGGCTGGGGAAATCTGGTGTATGTTGTCAACTATCCAAAAGATAACAAAAGAAAAATG
GATGAGACAGATGCTTCATCAGCAGTGAAAGTGAAAAGAGCAGTCCAGAAAACATCCAGTAAAGGAGAGG
AACTATTTACAGGTACTGTGCCTATCAAAGTCGAGCTGGACGGCGACGTAAACGGCCACAAGTTCAGCGT
GCGTGGCGAGGGCGAGGGCGATGCCACCGAGGGCAAGCTGACCCTGAAGTTCATCTGCACCACCGGCAAG
CTGCCGGTGCCGTGGCCGACCCTCGTGACCACCCTGACCTACGGCGTGCAGTGCTTCAGCCGCTACCCGG
ACCACATGAAGCGTCACGACTTCTTCAAGTCCGCCATGCCGGAAGGCTACGTCCAGGAGCGCACCATCGA
GTTCAAGGACGACGGCACCTACAAGACCCGCGCGGAGGTGAAGTTCGAGGGCGACACCCTGGTGAACCGC
ATCGAGCTGAAGGGCAACGACTTCAAGGAGGACGGCAACATCCTGGGTCACAAGCTGGAGTACAACCACA
ACAGCCACAACGTCCGTATCGAAGCCGACAAGCAGAAGAACGGCATCAAGGCTAACTTCAAGATCCGCCA
CAACGTTGAGGACGGCAGCCAGCAGGAAGCCGACCACAAACAGCAGAACACCCCGATCGGCGACGGCCCG
GTGCGCCTGCCGGACAACCACTATCTGAGCACCCAGACCACGCTGAGCAAAGACCCGAACGAGAAGCGCG
ATCACATGGTCCTGAAGGAGTTCGTGACGGCAGCCGGTATCACTAAAGGTGAAGATGAAAGTGGATCCAA
TGCCGAACCTAAGCACAATAGCAATAGACAGTTAGAAAGAAGTGGAAGATTTGGTGGTAATCCAGGTGGC
TTTGGGAATCAGGGTGGATTTGGTAATAGCAGAGGGGGTGGAGCTGGTTTGGGAAACAATCAAGGTAGTA
ATATGGGTGGTGGGATGAACTTTGGTGCGTTCAGCATTAATCCAGCCATGATGGCTGCCGCCCAGGCAGC
ACTACAGAGCAGTTGGGGTATGATGGGCATGTTAGCCAGCCAGCAGAAACAGTCAGGCCCATCGGGTAAT
AACCAAAACCAAGGCAACATGCAGAGGGAGCCAAACCAGGCCTTCGGTTCTGGAAATAACTCTTATAGTG
GCTCTAATTCTGGTGCAGCAATTGGTTGGGGATCAGCATCCAATGCAGGGTCGGGCAGTGGTTTTAATGG
AGGCTTTGGCTCAAGCATGGATTCTAAGTCTTCTGGCTGGGGAATGTAGACCCAGCTTTCTTGTACAAAG
TGGTTGATCCTCTCGAGCCTCTAGAACTATAGTGAGTCGTATTACGTAGATCCAGACATGATAAGATACA
TTGATGAGTTTGGACAAACCACAACTAGAATGCAGTGAAAAAAATGCTTTATTTGTGAAATTTGTGATGC
TATTGCTTTATTTGTAACCATTATAAGCTGCAATAAACAAGTTAACAACAACAATTGCATTCATTTTATG
TTTCAGGTTCAGGGGGAGGTGTGGGAGGTTTTTTAATTCGCGGCCGCGGCGCCAATGCATTGGGCCCGGT
ACCCAGCTTTTGTTCCCTTTAGTGAGGGTTAATTGCGCGCTTGGCGTAATCATGGTCATAGCTGTTTCCT
GTGTGAAATTGTTATCCGCTCACAATTCCACACAACATACGAGCCGGAAGCATAAAGTGTAAAGCCTGGG
GTGCCTAATGAGTGAGCTAACTCACATTAATTGCGTTGCGCTCACTGCCCGCTTTCCAGTCGGGAAACCT
GTCGTGCCAGCTGCATTAATGAATCGGCCAACGCGCGGGGAGAGGCGGTTTGCGTATTGGGCGCTCTTCC
GCTTCCTCGCTCACTGACTCGCTGCGCTCGGTCGTTCGGCTGCGGCGAGCGGTATCAGCTCACTCAAAGG
CGGTAATACGGTTATCCACAGAATCAGGGGATAACGCAGGAAAGAACATGTGAGCAAAAGGCCAGCAAAA
GGCCAGGAACCGTAAAAAGGCCGCGTTGCTGGCGTTTTTCCATAGGCTCCGCCCCCCTGACGAGCATCAC
AAAAATCGACGCTCAAGTCAGAGGTGGCGAAACCCGACAGGACTATAAAGATACCAGGCGTTTCCCCCTG
GAAGCTCCCTCGTGCGCTCTCCTGTTCCGACCCTGCCGCTTACCGGATACCTGTCCGCCTTTCTCCCTTC
GGGAAGCGTGGCGCTTTCTCATAGCTCACGCTGTAGGTATCTCAGTTCGGTGTAGGTCGTTCGCTCCAAG
CTGGGCTGTGTGCACGAACCCCCCGTTCAGCCCGACCGCTGCGCCTTATCCGGTAACTATCGTCTTGAGT
CCAACCCGGTAAGACACGACTTATCGCCACTGGCAGCAGCCACTGGTAACAGGATTAGCAGAGCGAGGTA
TGTAGGCGGTGCTACAGAGTTCTTGAAGTGGTGGCCTAACTACGGCTACACTAGAAGGACAGTATTTGGT
ATCTGCGCTCTGCTGAAGCCAGTTACCTTCGGAAAAAGAGTTGGTAGCTCTTGATCCGGCAAACAAACCA
CCGCTGGTAGCGGTGGTTTTTTTGTTTGCAAGCAGCAGATTACGCGCAGAAAAAAAGGATCTCAAGAAGA
TCCTTTGATCTTTTCTACGGGGTCTGACGCTCAGTGGAACGAAAACTCACGTTAAGGGATTTTGGTCATG
AGATTATCAAAAAGGATCTTCACCTAGATCCTTTTAAATTAAAAATGAAGTTTTAAATCAATCTAAAGTA
TATATGAGTAAACTTGGTCTGACAGTTACCAATGCTTAATCAGTGAGGCACCTATCTCAGCGATCTGTCT
ATTTCGTTCATCCATAGTTGCCTGACTCCCCGTCGTGTAGATAACTACGATACGGGAGGGCTTACCATCT
GGCCCCAGTGCTGCAATGATACCGCGAGACCCACGCTCACCGGCTCCAGATTTATCAGCAATAAACCAGC
CAGCCGGAAGGGCCGAGCGCAGAAGTGGTCCTGCAACTTTATCCGCCTCCATCCAGTCTATTAATTGTTG
CCGGGAAGCTAGAGTAAGTAGTTCGCCAGTTAATAGTTTGCGCAACGTTGTTGCCATTGCTACAGGCATC
GTGGTGTCACGCTCGTCGTTTGGTATGGCTTCATTCAGCTCCGGTTCCCAACGATCAAGGCGAGTTACAT
GATCCCCCATGTTGTGCAAAAAAGCGGTTAGCTCCTTCGGTCCTCCGATCGTTGTCAGAAGTAAGTTGGC
CGCAGTGTTATCACTCATGGTTATGGCAGCACTGCATAATTCTCTTACTGTCATGCCATCCGTAAGATGC
TTTTCTGTGACTGGTGAGTACTCAACCAAGTCATTCTGAGAATAGTGTATGCGGCGACCGAGTTGCTCTT
GCCCGGCGTCAATACGGGATAATACCGCGCCACATAGCAGAACTTTAAAAGTGCTCATCATTGGAAAACG
TTCTTCGGGGCGAAAACTCTCAAGGATCTTACCGCTGTTGAGATCCAGTTCGATGTAACCCACTCGTGCA
CCCAACTGATCTTCAGCATCTTTTACTTTCACCAGCGTTTCTGGGTGAGCAAAAACAGGAAGGCAAAATG
CCGCAAAAAAGGGAATAAGGGCGACACGGAAATGTTGAATACTCATACTCTTCCTTTTTCAATATTATTG
AAGCATTTATCAGGGTTATTGTCTCATGAGCGGATACATATTTGAATGTATTTAGAAAAATAAACAAATA
GGGGTTCCGCGCACATTTCCCCGAAAAGTGCCACCTAAATTGTAAGCGTTAATATTTTGTTAAAATTCGC
GTTAAATTTTTGTTAAATCAGCTCATTTTTTAACCAATAGGCCGAAATCGGCAAAATCCCTTATAAATCA
AAAGAATAGACCGAGATAGGGT
[37 nt withheld, positions 4293-4329]
AAAGAACGTGGACTCCAACGTCAAAGG
[49 nt withheld, positions 4357-4405]
T
[91 nt withheld, positions 4407-4497]
G
[124 nt withheld, positions 4499-4622]
CCCATTCGCCATTCAGGCTGCGCAACTGTTGGGAAGGGCGATCGGTGCGGGCCTCTTCGCTATTACGCCA
GTCGACCATAGCCAATTCAATATGGCGTATATGGACTCATGCCAATTCAATATGGTGGATCTGGACCTGT
GCCAATTCAATATGGCGTATATGGACTCGTGCCAATTCAATATGGTGGATCTGGACCCCAGCCAATTCAA
TATGGCGGACTTGGCACCATGCCAATTCAATATGGCGGACTTGGCACTGTGCCAACTGGGGAGGGGTCTA
CTTGGCACGGTGCCAAGTTTGAGGAGGGGTCTTGGCCCTGTGCCAAGTCCGCCATATTGAATTGGCATGG
TGCCAATAATGGCGGCCATATTGGCTATATGCCAGGATCAATATATAGGCAATATCCAATATGGCCCTAT
GCCAATATGGCTATTGGCCAGGTTCAATACTATGTATTGGCCCTATGCCATATAGTATTCCATATATGGG
TTTTCCTATTGACGTAGATAGCCCCTCCCAATGGGCGGTCCCATATACCATATATGGGGCTTCCTAATAC
CGCCCATAGCCACTCCCCCATTGACGTCAATGGTCTCTATATATGGTCTTTCCTATTGACGTCATATGGG
CGGTCCTATTGACGTATATGGCGCCTCCCCCATTGACGTCAATTACGGTAAATGGCCCGCCTGGCTCAAT
GCCCATTGACGTCAATAGGACCACCCACCATTGACGTCAATGGGATGGCTCATTGCCCATTCATATCCGT
TCTCACGCCCCCTATTGACGTCAATGACGGTAAATGGCCCACTTGGCAGTACATCAATATCTATTAATAG
TAACTTGGCAAGTACATTACTATTGGAAGGACGCCAGGGTACATTGGCAGTACTCCCATTGACGTCAATG
GCGGTAAATGGCCCGCGATGGCTGCCAAGTACATCCCCATTGACGTCAATGGGGAGGGGCAATGACGCAA
ATGGGCGTTCCATTGACGTAAATGGGCGGTAGGCGTGCCTAATGGGAGGTCTATATAAGCAATGCTCGTT
TAGGGAAC
