Features (pLannotate 1.2.2; 18 found; start..end, strand, type, name):
     31..49      +  promoter       SP6 promoter: promoter for bacteriophage SP6 RNA polymerase
    104..128     +  protein_bind   attB1: mutant version of attB; recombination site for the Gateway® BP reaction BP Clonase™
    168..473     +  CDS            tardbp (fragment): TADBP_XENTR - Also known as tdp43. Experimental evidence at transcript level: Swiss-Prot protein existence level 2. Probably involved in transcriptional repression (By similarity). May play a role in the maintenance of the circadian clock periodicity. From Xenopus tropicalis (Western clawed frog) (Silurana tropicalis).
    474..1175    +  CDS            Superfolder GFP: Superfolder GFP is a basic (constitutively fluorescent) green fluorescent protein published in 2005, derived from Aequorea victoria. It is reported to be a very rapidly-maturing weak dimer.
   1661..1685    -  protein_bind   attB2: mutant version of attB; recombination site for the Gateway® BP reaction BP Clonase™
   1708..1725    -  promoter       T7 promoter (fragment): promoter for bacteriophage T7 RNA polymerase
   1730..1864    -  polyA_signal   SV40 poly(A) signal: SV40 polyadenylation signal
   1977..1995    -  promoter       T3 promoter: promoter for bacteriophage T3 RNA polymerase
   2040..2056    -  protein_bind   lac operator: The lac repressor binds to the lac operator to inhibit transcription in E. coli. This inhibition can be relieved by adding lactose or isopropyl-β-D-thiogalactopyranoside (IPTG). lac repressor encoded by lacI
   2064..2094    -  promoter       lac promoter: promoter for the E. coli lac operon
   2109..2130    -  protein_bind   CAP binding site: CAP binding activates transcription in the presence of cAMP. E. coli catabolite activator protein
   2143..2235    -  CDS            lacI (fragment): lac repressor; lacI; The lac repressor binds to the lac operator to inhibit transcription in E. coli. This inhibition can be relieved by adding lactose or isopropyl-β-D-thiogalactopyranoside (IPTG).
   2418..3006    -  rep_origin     ori: high-copy-number ColE1/pMB1/pBR322/pUC origin of replication
   3177..4037    -  CDS            AmpR: β-lactamase; bla; confers resistance to ampicillin, carbenicillin, and related antibiotics
   4038..4142    -  promoter       AmpR promoter: bla
   4195..4623    -  rep_origin     f1 ori (sequence partly withheld): f1 bacteriophage origin of replication; arrow indicates direction of (+) strand synthesis
   4628..4694    -  CDS            lacZα (fragment): LacZα fragment of β-galactosidase; lacZ fragment
   4701..5678    +  promoter       CMV IE94 promoter: enhancer/promoter region of simian cytomegalovirus major immediate early transcription unit IE94
>Addgene plasmid #107827 | pHBS976 TDP43 RRM-GFP N345K | addgene full sequence | sequence record 207955 | Addgene NGS Result
ATTCTGCCTGGGGACGTCGGAGCAAGCTTGATTTAGGTGACACTATAGAATACAAGCTACTTGTTCTTTT
TGCAGGATCCCATCGATTCGAATTCAAGGATCAACAAGTTTGTACAAAAAAGCAGGCTGGCGCCGGTACC
ACCGGTGCCACCATGGGATCCATGTCTGAATATATTCGGGTAACCGAAGATGAGAACGATGAGCCCATTG
AAATACCATCGGAAGACGATGGGACGGTGCTGCTCTCCACGGTTACAGCCCAGTTTCCAGGGGCGTGTGG
GCTTCGCTACAGGAATCCAGTGTCTCAGTGTATGAGAGGTGTCCGGCTGGTAGAAGGAATTCTGCATGCC
CCAGATGCTGGCTGGGGAAATCTGGTGTATGTTGTCAACTATCCAAAAGATAACAAAAGAAAAATGGATG
AGACAGATGCTTCATCAGCAGTGAAAGTGAAAAGAGCAGTCCAGAAAACATCCAGTAAAGGAGAGGAACT
ATTTACAGGTACTGTGCCTATCAAAGTCGAGCTGGACGGCGACGTAAACGGCCACAAGTTCAGCGTGCGT
GGCGAGGGCGAGGGCGATGCCACCGAGGGCAAGCTGACCCTGAAGTTCATCTGCACCACCGGCAAGCTGC
CGGTGCCGTGGCCGACCCTCGTGACCACCCTGACCTACGGCGTGCAGTGCTTCAGCCGCTACCCGGACCA
CATGAAGCGTCACGACTTCTTCAAGTCCGCCATGCCGGAAGGCTACGTCCAGGAGCGCACCATCGAGTTC
AAGGACGACGGCACCTACAAGACCCGCGCGGAGGTGAAGTTCGAGGGCGACACCCTGGTGAACCGCATCG
AGCTGAAGGGCAACGACTTCAAGGAGGACGGCAACATCCTGGGTCACAAGCTGGAGTACAACCACAACAG
CCACAACGTCCGTATCGAAGCCGACAAGCAGAAGAACGGCATCAAGGCTAACTTCAAGATCCGCCACAAC
GTTGAGGACGGCAGCCAGCAGGAAGCCGACCACAAACAGCAGAACACCCCGATCGGCGACGGCCCGGTGC
GCCTGCCGGACAACCACTATCTGAGCACCCAGACCACGCTGAGCAAAGACCCGAACGAGAAGCGCGATCA
CATGGTCCTGAAGGAGTTCGTGACGGCAGCCGGTATCACTAAAGGTGAAGATGAAAGTGGATCCAATGCC
GAACCTAAGCACAATAGCAATAGACAGTTAGAAAGAAGTGGAAGATTTGGTGGTAATCCAGGTGGCTTTG
GGAATCAGGGTGGATTTGGTAATAGCAGAGGGGGTGGAGCTGGTTTGGGAAACAATCAAGGTAGTAATAT
GGGTGGTGGGATGAACTTTGGTGCGTTCAGCATTAATCCAGCCATGATGGCTGCCGCCCAGGCAGCACTA
CAGAGCAGTTGGGGTATGATGGGCATGTTAGCCAGCCAGCAGAAACAGTCAGGCCCATCGGGTAATAACC
AAAACCAAGGCAACATGCAGAGGGAGCCAAACCAGGCCTTCGGTTCTGGAAATAACTCTTATAGTGGCTC
TAATTCTGGTGCAGCAATTGGTTGGGGATCAGCATCCAATGCAGGGTCGGGCAGTGGTTTTAATGGAGGC
TTTGGCTCAAGCATGGATTCTAAGTCTTCTGGCTGGGGAATGTAGACTAGACCCAGCTTTCTTGTACAAA
GTGGTTGATCCTCTCGAGCCTCTAGAACTATAGTGAGTCGTATTACGTAGATCCAGACATGATAAGATAC
ATTGATGAGTTTGGACAAACCACAACTAGAATGCAGTGAAAAAAATGCTTTATTTGTGAAATTTGTGATG
CTATTGCTTTATTTGTAACCATTATAAGCTGCAATAAACAAGTTAACAACAACAATTGCATTCATTTTAT
GTTTCAGGTTCAGGGGGAGGTGTGGGAGGTTTTTTAATTCGCGGCCGCGGCGCCAATGCATTGGGCCCGG
TACCCAGCTTTTGTTCCCTTTAGTGAGGGTTAATTGCGCGCTTGGCGTAATCATGGTCATAGCTGTTTCC
TGTGTGAAATTGTTATCCGCTCACAATTCCACACAACATACGAGCCGGGAGCATAAAGTGTAAAGCCTGG
GGTGCCTAATGAGTGAGCTAACTCACATTAATTGCGTTGCGCTCACTGCCCGCTTTCCAGTCGGGAAACC
TGTCGTGCCAGCTGCATTAATGAATCGGCCAACGCGCGGGGAGAGGCGGTTTGCGTATTGGGCGCTCTTC
CGCTTCCTCGCTCACTGACTCGCTGCGCTCGGTCGTTCGGCTGCGGCGAGCGGTATCAGCTCACTCAAAG
GCGGTAATACGGTTATCCACAGAATCAGGGGATAACGCAGGAAAGAACATGTGAGCAAAAGGCCAGCAAA
AGGCCAGGAACCGTAAAAAGGCCGCGTTGCTGGCGTTTTTCCATAGGCTCCGCCCCCCTGACGAGCATCA
CAAAAATCGACGCTCAAGTCAGAGGTGGCGAAACCCGACAGGACTATAAAGATACCAGGCGTTTCCCCCT
GGAAGCTCCCTCGTGCGCTCTCCTGTTCCGACCCTGCCGCTTACCGGATACCTGTCCGCCTTTCTCCCTT
CGGGAAGCGTGGCGCTTTCTCATAGCTCACGCTGTAGGTATCTCAGTTCGGTGTAGGTCGTTCGCTCCAA
GCTGGGCTGTGTGCACGAACCCCCCGTTCAGCCCGACCGCTGCGCCTTATCCGGTAACTATCGTCTTGAG
TCCAACCCGGTAAGACACGACTTATCGCCACTGGCAGCAGCCACTGGTAACAGGATTAGCAGAGCGAGGT
ATGTAGGCGGTGCTACAGAGTTCTTGAAGTGGTGGCCTAACTACGGCTACACTAGAAGAACAGTATTTGG
TATCTGCGCTCTGCTGAAGCCAGTTACCTTCGGAAAAAGAGTTGGTAGCTCTTGATCCGGCAAACAAACC
ACCGCTGGTAGCGGTGGTTTTTTTGTTTGCAAGCAGCAGATTACGCGCAGAAAAAAAGGATCTCAAGAAG
ATCCTTTGATCTTTTCTACGGGGTCTGACGCTCAGTGGAACGAAAACTCACGTTAAGGGATTTTGGTCAT
GAGATTATCAAAAAGGATCTTCACCTAGATCCTTTTAAATTAAAAATGAAGTTTTAAATCAATCTAAAGT
ATATATGAGTAAACTTGGTCTGACAGTTACCAATGCTTAATCAGTGAGGCACCTATCTCAGCGATCTGTC
TATTTCGTTCATCCATAGTTGCCTGACTCCCCGTCGTGTAGATAACTACGATACGGGAGGGCTTACCATC
TGGCCCCAGTGCTGCAATGATACCGCGAGACCCACGCTCACCGGCTCCAGATTTATCAGCAATAAACCAG
CCAGCCGGAAGGGCCGAGCGCAGAAGTGGTCCTGCAACTTTATCCGCCTCCATCCAGTCTATTAATTGTT
GCCGGGAAGCTAGAGTAAGTAGTTCGCCAGTTAATAGTTTGCGCAACGTTGTTGCCATTGCTACAGGCAT
CGTGGTGTCACGCTCGTCGTTTGGTATGGCTTCATTCAGCTCCGGTTCCCAACGATCAAGGCGAGTTACA
TGATCCCCCATGTTGTGCAAAAAAGCGGTTAGCTCCTTCGGTCCTCCGATCGTTGTCAGAAGTAAGTTGG
CCGCAGTGTTATCACTCATGGTTATGGCAGCACTGCATAATTCTCTTACTGTCATGCCATCCGTAAGATG
CTTTTCTGTGACTGGTGAGTACTCAACCAAGTCATTCTGAGAATAGTGTATGCGGCGACCGAGTTGCTCT
TGCCCGGCGTCAATACGGGATAATACCGCGCCACATAGCAGAACTTTAAAAGTGCTCATCATTGGAAAAC
GTTCTTCGGGGCGAAAACTCTCAAGGATCTTACCGCTGTTGAGATCCAGTTCGATGTAACCCACTCGTGC
ACCCAACTGATCTTCAGCATCTTTTACTTTCACCAGCGTTTCTGGGTGAGCAAAAACAGGAAGGCAAAAT
GCCGCAAAAAAGGGAATAAGGGCGACACGGAAATGTTGAATACTCATACTCTTCCTTTTTCAATATTATT
GAAGCATTTATCAGGGTTATTGTCTCATGAGCGGATACATATTTGAATGTATTTAGAAAAATAAACAAAT
AGGGGTTCCGCGCACATTTCCCCGAAAAGTGCCACCTAAATTGTAAGCGTTAATATTTTGTTAAAATTCG
CGTTAAATTTTTGTTAAATCAGCTCATTTTTTAACCAATAGGCCGAAATCGGCAAAATCCCTTATAAATC
AAAAGAATAGACCGAGATAGGGT
[37 nt withheld, positions 4294-4330]
AAAGAACGTGGACTCCAACGTCAAAGG
[49 nt withheld, positions 4358-4406]
T
[91 nt withheld, positions 4408-4498]
G
[124 nt withheld, positions 4500-4623]
CCCATTCGCCATTCAGGCTGCGCAACTGTTGGGAAGGGCGATCGGTGCGGGCCTCTTCGCTATTACGCCA
GTCGACCGCCAATTCAATATGGCGTATATGGACTCATGCCAATTCAATATGGTGGATCTGGACCTGTGCC
AATTCAATATGGCGTATATGGACTCGTGCCAATTCAATATGGTGGATCTGGACCCCAGCCAATTCAATAT
GGCGGACTTGGCACCATGCCAATTCAATATGGCGGACCTGGCACTGTGCCAACTGGGGAGGGGTCTACTT
GGCACGGTGCCAAGTTTGAGGAGGGGTCTTGGCCCTGTGCCAAGTCCGCCATATTGAATTGGCATGGTGC
CAATAATGGCGGCCATATTGGCTATATGCCAGGATCAATATATAGGCAATATCCAATATGGCCCTATGCC
AATATGGCTATTGGCCAGGTTCAATACTATGTATTGGCCCTATGCCATATAGTATTCCATATATGGGTTT
TCCTATTGACGTAGATAGCCCCTCCCAATGGGCGGTCCCATATACCATATATGGGGCTTCCTAATACCGC
CCATAGCCACTCCCCCATTGACGTCAATGGTCTCTATATATGGTCTTTCCTATTGACGTCATATGGGCGG
TCCTATTGACGTATATGGCGCCTCCCCCATTGACGTCAATTACGGTAAATGGCCCGCCTGGCTCAATGCC
CATTGACGTCAATAGGACCACCCACCATTGACGTCAATGGGATGGCTCATTGCCCATTCATATCCGTTCT
CACGCCCCCTATTGACGTCAATGACGGTAAATGGCCCACTTGGCAGTACATCAATATCTATTAATAGTAA
CTTGGCAAGTACATTACTATTGGAAGTACGCCAGGGTACATTGGCAGTACTCCCATTGACGTCAATGGCG
GTAAATGGCCCGCGATGGCTGCCAAGTACATCCCCATTGACGTCAATGGGGAGGGGCAATGACGCAAATG
GGCGTTCCATTGACGTAAATGGGCGGTAGGCGTGCCTAATGGGAGGTCTATATAAGCAATGCTCGTTTAG
GGAACCGCC
